>Addgene plasmid #22745 | pAdTrack-CMV FLAG Rev-Erb alpha | addgene full sequence | sequence record 133061 | Addgene NGS result
AGCGCCTGATGCGGTATTTTCTCCTTACGCATCTGTGCGGTATTTCACACCGCATATGGATCCATGCATG
TTAATTAACATCATCAATAATATACCTTATTTTGGATTGAAGCCAATATGATAATGAGGGGGTGGAGTTT
GTGACGTGGCGCGGGGCGTGGGAACGGGGCGGGTGACGTAGGTTTTAGGGCGGAGTAACTTGTATGTGTT
GGGAATTGTAGTTTTCTTAAAATGGGAAGTGACGTAACGTGGGAAAACGGAAGTGACGATTTGAGGAAGT
TGTGGGTTTTTTGGCTTTCGTTTCTGGGCGTAGGTTCGCGTGCGGTTTTCTGGGTGTTTTTTGTGGACTT
TAACCGTTACGTCATTTTTTAGTCCTATATATACTCGCTCTGCACTTGGCCCTTTTTTACACTGTGACTG
ATTGAGCTGGTGCCGTGTCGAGTGGTGTTTTTTTAATAGGTTTTCTTTTTTACTGGTAAGGCTGACTGTT
ATGGCTGCCGCTGTGGAAGCGCTGTATGTTGTTCTGGAGCGGGAGGGTGCTATTTTGCCTAGGCAGGAGG
GTTTTTCAGGTGTTTATGTGTTTTTCTCTCCTATTAATTTTGTTATACCTCCTATGGGGGCTGTAATGTT
GTCTCTACGCCTGCGGGTATGTATTCCCCCGGGCTATTTCGGTCGCTTTTTAGCACTGACCGATGTGAAT
CAACCTGATGTGTTTACCGAGTCTTACATTATGACTCCGGACATGACCGAGGAGCTGTCGGTGGTGCTTT
TTAATCACGGTGACCAGTTTTTTTACGGTCACGCCGGCATGGCCGTAGTCCGTCTTATGCTTATAAGGGT
TGTTTTTCCTGTTGTAAGACAGGCTTCTAATGTTTAAATGTTTTTTTGTTATTTTATTTTGTGTTTATGC
AGAAACCCGCAGACATGTTTGAGAGAAAAATGGTGTCTTTTTCTGTGGTGGTTCCGGAGCTTACCTGCCT
TTATCTGCATGAGCATGACTACGATGTGCTTTCTTTTTTGCGCGAGGCTTTGCCTGATTTTTTGAGCAGC
ACCTTGCATTTTATATCGCCGCCCATGCAACAAGCTATTGAATTCGTTTAAACTCCCTCTCAAGTCTGTA
TACGGGGACACGGACAGCCTTTTCGTCACCGAGCGTGGACACCGGCTCATGGAAACCAGAGGTAAGAAAC
GCATCAAAAAGCATGGGGGAAACCTGGTTTTTGACCCCGAACGGCCAGAGCTCACCTGGCTCGTGGAATG
CGAGACCGTCTGCGGGGCCTGCGGCGCGGATGCCTACTCCCCGGAATCGGTATTTCTCGCGCCCAAGCTC
TACGCCCTCAAAAGTCTGCACTGCCCCTCGTGCGGCGCCTCCTCCAAGGGCAAGCTGCGCGCCAAGGGCC
ACGCCGCGGAGGGGCTGGACTATGACACCATGGTCAAATGCTACCTGGCCGACGCGCAGGGCGAAGACCG
GCAGCGCTTCAGCACCAGCAGGACCAGCCTCAAGCGCACCCTGGCCAGCGCGCAGCCCGGAGCGCACCCC
TTCACCGTGACCCAGACTACGCTGACGAGGACCCTGCGCCCGTGGAAAGACATGACCCTGGCCCGTCTGG
ACGAGCACCGACTACTGCCGTACAGCGAAAGCCGCCCCAACCCGCGAAACGAGGAGATATGCTGGATCGA
GATGCCGTAGAGCAGGTGACCGAGCTGTGGGACCGCCTGGAACTGCTTGGTCAAACGCTCAAAAGCATGC
CTACGGCGGACGGTCTCAAACCGTTGAAAAACTTTGCTTCCTTGCAAGAACTGCTATCGCTGGGCGGCGA
GCGCCTTCTGGCGGATTTGGTCAGGGAAAACATGCGAGTCAGGGACATGCTTAACGAAGTGGCCCCCCTG
CTCAGGGATGACGGCAGCTGCAGCTCTCTTAACTACCAGTTGCAGCCGGTAATAGGTGTGATTTACGGGC
CCACCGGCTGCGGTAAGTCGCAGCTGCTCAGGAACCTGCTTTCTTCCCAGCTGATCTCCCCTACCCCGGA
AACCGTTTTCTTCATCGCCCCGCAGGTAGACATGATCCCCCCATCTGAACTCAAAGCGTGGGAAATGCAA
ATCTGTGAGGGTAACTACGCCCCTGGGCCGGATGGAACCATTATACCGCAGTCTGGCACCCTCCGCCCGC
GCTTTGTAAAAATGGCCTATGACGATCTCATCCTGGAACACAACTATGACGTTAGTGATCCCAGAAATAT
CTTCGCCCAGGCCGCCGCCCGTGGGCCCATTGCCATCATTATGGACGAATGCATGGAAAATCTTGGAGGT
CACAAGGGCGTCTCCAAGTTCTTCCACGCATTTCCTTCTAAGCTACATGACAAATTTCCCAAGTGCACCG
GATACACTGTGCTGGTGGTTCTGCACAACATGAATCCCCGGAGGGATATGGCTGGGAACATAGCCAACCT
AAAAATACAGTCCAAGATGCATCTCATATCCCCACGTATGCACCCATCCCAGCTTAACCGCTTTGTAAAC
ACTTACACCAAGGGCCTGCCCCTGGCAATCAGCTTGCTACTGAAAGACATTTTTAGGCACCACGCCCAGC
GCTCCTGCTACGACTGGATCATCTACAACACCACCCCGCAGCATGAAGCTCTGCAGTGGTGCTACCTCCA
CCCCAGAGACGGGCTTATGCCCATGTATCTGAACATCCAGAGTCACCTTTACCACGTCCTGGAAAAAATA
CACAGGACCCTCAACGACCGAGACCGCTGGTCCCGGGCCTACCGCGCGCGCAAAACCCCTAAATAAAGAC
AGCAAGACACTTGCTTGATCCAAATCCAAACAGAGTCTGGTTTTTTATTTATGTTTTAAACCGCATTGGG
AGGGGAGGAAGCCTTCAGGGCAGAAACCTGCTGGCGCAGATCCAACAGCTGCTGAGAAACGACATTAAGT
TCCCGGGTCAAAGAATCCAATTGTGCCAAAAGAGCCGTCAACTTGTCATCGCGGGCGGATGAACGGGAAG
CTGCACTGCTTGCAAGCGGGCTCAGGAAAGCAAAGTCAGTCACAATCCCGCGGGCGGTGGCTGCAGCGGC
TGAAGCGGCGGCGGAGGCTGCAGTCTCCAACGGCGTTCCAGACACGGTCTCGTAGGTCAAGGTAGTAGAG
TTTGCGGGCAGGACGGGGCGACCATCAATGCTGGAGCCCATCACATTCTGACGCACCCCGGCCCATGGGG
GCATGCGCGTTGTCAAATATGAGCTCACAATGCTTCCATCAAACGAGTTGGTGCTCATGGCGGCGGCGGC
TGCTGCAAAACAGATACAAAACTACATAAGACCCCCACCTTATATATTCTTTCCCACCCTTAACCACGCC
CAGATCCTCTAGCAGTGATAAACGTCTAATAGTAATCAATTACGGGGTCATTAGTTCATAGCCCATATAT
GGAGTTCCGCGTTACATAACTTACGGTAAATGGCCCGCCTGGCTGACCGCCCAACGACCCCCGCCCATTG
ACGTCAATAATGACGTATGTTCCCATAGTAACGCCAATAGGGACTTTCCATTGACGTCAATGGGTGGAGT
ATTTACGGTAAACTGCCCACTTGGCAGTACATCAAGTGTATCATATGCCAAGTACGCCCCCTATTGACGT
CAATGACGGTAAATGGCCCGCCTGGCATTATGCCCAGTACATGACCTTATGGGACTTTCCTACTTGGCAG
TACATCTACGTATTAGTCATCGCTATTACCATGGTGATGCGGTTTTGGCAGTACATCAATGGGCGTGGAT
AGCGGTTTGACTCACGGGGATTTCCAAGTCTCCACCCCATTGACGTCAATGGGAGTTTGTTTTGGCACCA
AAATCAACGGGACTTTCCAAAATGTCGTAACAACTCCGCCCCATTGACGCAAATGGGCGGTAGGCGTGTA
CGGTGGGAGGTCTATATAAGCAGAGCTGGTTTAGTGAACCGTCAGATCCGCTAGAGATCTGGTACCATGG
ACTACAAAGACGATGACGACAAGACCACCCTGGACTCCAACAACAACACAGGTGGCGTCATCACCTACAT
TGGCTCCAGTGGCTCCTCCCCAAGCCGCACCAGCCCTGAATCCCTCTATAGTGACAACTCCAATGGCAGC
TTCCAGTCCCTGACCCAAGGCTGTCCCACCTACTTCCCACCATCCCCCACTGGCTCCCTCACCCAAGACC
CGGCTCGCTCCTTTGGGAGCATTCCACCCAGCCTGAGTGATGACGGCTCCCCTTCTTCCTCATCTTCCTC
GTCGTCATCCTCCTCCTCCTTCTATAATGGGAGCCCCCCTGGGAGTCTACAAGTGGCCATGGAGGACAGC
AGCCGAGTGTCCCCCAGCAAGAGCACCAGCAACATCACCAAGCTGAATGGCATGGTGTTACTGTGTAAAG
TGTGTGGGGACGTTGCCTCGGGCTTCCACTACGGTGTGCACGCCTGCGAGGGCTGCAAGGGCTTTTTCCG
TCGGAGCATCCAGCAGAACATCCAGTACAAAAGGTGTCTGAAGAATGAGAATTGCTCCATCGTCCGCATC
AATCGCAACCGCTGCCAGCAATGTCGCTTCAAGAAGTGTCTCTCTGTGGGCATGTCTCGAGACGCTGTGC
GTTTTGGGCGCATCCCCAAACGAGAGAAGCAGCGGATGCTTGCTGAGATGCAGAGTGCCATGAACCTGGC
CAACAACCAGTTGAGCAGCCAGTGCCCGCTGGAGACTTCACCCACCCAGCACCCCACCCCAGGCCCCATG
GGCCCCTCGCCACCCCCTGCTCCGGTCCCCTCACCCCTGGTGGGCTTCTCCCAGTTTCCACAACAGCTGA
CGCCTCCCAGATCCCCAAGCCCTGAGCCCACAGTGGAGGATGTGATATCCCAGGTGGCCCGGGCCCATCG
AGAGATCTTCACCTACGCCCATGACAAGCTGGGCAGCTCACCTGGCAACTTCAATGCCAACCATGCATCA
GGTAGCCCTCCAGCCACCACCCCACATCGCTGGGAAAATCAGGGCTGCCCACCTGCCCCCAATGACAACA
ACACCTTGGCTGCCCAGCGTCATAACGAGGCCCTAAATGGTCTGCGCCAGGCTCCCTCCTCCTACCCTCC
CACCTGGCCTCCTGGCCCTGCACACCACAGCTGCCACCAGTCCAACAGCAACGGGCACCGTCTATGCCCC
ACCCACGTGTATGCAGCCCCAGAAGGCAAGGCACCTGCCAACAGTCCCCGGCAGGGCAACTCAAAGAATG
TTCTGCTGGCATGTCCTATGAACATGTACCCGCATGGACGCAGTGGGCGAACGGTGCAGGAGATCTGGGA
GGATTTCTCCATGAGCTTCACGCCCGCTGTGCGGGAGGTGGTAGAGTTTGCCAAACACATCCCGGGCTTC
CGTGACCTTTCTCAGCATGACCAAGTCACCCTGCTTAAGGCTGGCACCTTTGAGGTGCTGATGGTGCGCT
TTGCTTCGTTGTTCAACGTGAAGGACCAGACAGTGATGTTCCTAAGCCGCACCACCTACAGCCTGCAGGA
GCTTGGTGCCATGGGCATGGGAGACCTGCTCAGTGCCATGTTCGACTTCAGCGAGAAGCTCAACTCCCTG
GCGCTTACCGAGGAGGAGCTGGGCCTCTTCACCGCGGTGGTGCTTGTCTCTGCAGACCGCTCGGGCATGG
AGAATTCCGCTTCGGTGGAGCAGCTCCAGGAGACGCTGCTGCGGGCTCTTCGGGCTCTGGTGCTGAAGAA
CCGGCCCTTGGAGACTTCCCGCTTCACCAAGCTGCTGCTCAAGCTGCCGGACCTGCGGACCCTGAACAAC
ATGCATTCCGAGAAGCTGCTGTCCTTCCGGGTGGACGCCCAGTGAGCGGCCGCTCGAGCCTAAGCTTCTA
GATAAGATATCCGATCCACCGGATCTAGATAACTGATCATAATCAGCCATACCACATTTGTAGAGGTTTT
ACTTGCTTTAAAAAACCTCCCACACCTCCCCCTGAACCTGAAACATAAAATGAATGCAATTGTTGTTGTT
AACTTGTTTATTGCAGCTTATAATGGTTACAAATAAAGCAATAGCATCACAAATTTCACAAATAAAGCAT
TTTTTTCACTGCATTCTAGTTGTGGTTTGTCCAAACTCATCAATGTATCTTAACGCGGAGGTTTATCGAC
GATCTGCTAGTGATTAATAGTAATCAATTACGGGGTCATTAGTTCATAGCCCATATATGGAGTTCCGCGT
TACATAACTTACGGTAAATGGCCCGCCTGGCTGACCGCCCAACGACCCCCGCCCATTGACGTCAATAATG
ACGTATGTTCCCATAGTAACGCCAATAGGGACTTTCCATTGACGTCAATGGGTGGAGTATTTACGGTAAA
CTGCCCACTTGGCAGTACATCAAGTGTATCATATGCCAAGTACGCCCCCTATTGACGTCAATGACGGTAA
ATGGCCCGCCTGGCATTATGCCCAGTACATGACCTTATGGGACTTTCCTACTTGGCAGTACATCTACGTA
TTAGTCATCGCTATTACCATGGTGATGCGGTTTTGGCAGTACATCAATGGGCGTGGATAGCGGTTTGACT
CACGGGGATTTCCAAGTCTCCACCCCATTGACGTCAATGGGAGTTTGTTTTGGCACCAAAATCAACGGGA
CTTTCCAAAATGTCGTAACAACTCCGCCCCATTGACGCAAATGGGCGGTAGGCGTGTACGGTGGGAGGTC
TATATAAGCAGAGCTGGTTTAGTGAACCGTCAGATCCGCTAGCGCTACCGGTCGCCACCATGGTGAGCAA
GGGCGAGGAGCTGTTCACCGGGGTGGTGCCCATCCTGGTCGAGCTGGACGGCGACGTAAACGGCCACAAG
TTCAGCGTGTCCGGCGAGGGCGAGGGCGATGCCACCTACGGCAAGCTGACCCTGAAGTTCATCTGCACCA
CCGGCAAGCTGCCCGTGCCCTGGCCCACCCTCGTGACCACCCTGACCTACGGCGTGCAGTGCTTCAGCCG
CTACCCCGACCACATGAAGCAGCACGACTTCTTCAAGTCCGCCATGCCCGAAGGCTACGTCCAGGAGCGC
ACCATCTTCTTCAAGGACGACGGCAACTACAAGACCCGCGCCGAGGTGAAGTTCGAGGGCGACACCCTGG
TGAACCGCATCGAGCTGAAGGGCATCGACTTCAAGGAGGACGGCAACATCCTGGGGCACAAGCTGGAGTA
CAACTACAACAGCCACAACGTCTATATCATGGCCGACAAGCAGAAGAACGGCATCAAGGTGAACTTCAAG
ATCCGCCACAACATCGAGGACGGCAGCGTGCAGCTCGCCGACCACTACCAGCAGAACACCCCCATCGGCG
ACGGCCCCGTGCTGCTGCCCGACAACCACTACCTGAGCACCCAGTCCGCCCTGAGCAAAGACCCCAACGA
GAAGCGCGATCACATGGTCCTGCTGGAGTTCGTGACCGCCGCCGGGATCACTCTCGGCATGGACGAGCTG
TACAAGTCCGGACTCAGATCCACCGGATCTAGATAACTGATCATAATCAGCCATACCACATTTGTAGAGG
TTTTACTTGCTTTAAAAAACCTCCCACACCTCCCCCTGAACCTGAAACATAAAATGAATGCAATTGTTGT
TGTTAACTTGTTTATTGCAGCTTATAATGGTTACAAATAAAGCAATAGCATCACAAATTTCACAAATAAA
GCATTTTTTTCACTGCATTCTAGTTGTGGTTTGTCCAAACTCATCAATGTATCTTAACGCGATCAAGCTA
GCTTGCTAGACTCGACTGACTATAATAATAAAACGCCAACTTTGACCCGGAACGCGGAAAACACCTGAGA
AAAACACCTGGGCGAGTCTCCACGTAAACGGTCAAAGTCCCCGCGGCCCTAGACAAATATTACGCGCTAT
GAGTAACACAAAATTATTCAGATTTCACTTCCTCTTATTCAGTTTTCCCGCGAAAATGGCCAAATCTTAC
TCGGTTACGCCCAAATTTACTACAACATCCGCCTAAAACCGCGCGAAAATTGTCACTTCCTGTGTACACC
GGCGCACACCAAAAACGTCACTTTTGCCACATCCGTCGCTTACATGTGTTCCGCCACACTTGCAACATCA
CACTTCCGCCACACTACTACGTCACCCGCCCCGTTCCCACGCCCCGCGCCACGTCACAAACTCCACCCCC
TCATTATCATATTGGCTTCAATCCAAAATAAGGTATATTATTGATGATGTTAATTAAGAATTAATTCGAT
CCTGAATGGCGAATGG
[124 nt withheld, positions 8277-8400]
C
[91 nt withheld, positions 8402-8492]
A
[49 nt withheld, positions 8494-8542]
CCTTTGACGTTGGAGTCCACGTTCTTT
[37 nt withheld, positions 8570-8606]
ACCCTATCTCGGTCTATTCTTTTGATTTATAAGGGATTTTGCCGATTTCGGCCTATTGGTTAAAAAATGA
GCTGATTTAACAAAAATTTTAACAAAATTCAGAAGAACTCGTCAAGAAGGCGATAGAAGGCGATGCGCTG
CGAATCGGGAGCGGCGATACCGTAAAGCACGAGGAAGCGGTCAGCCCATTCGCCGCCAAGCTCTTCAGCA
ATATCACGGGTAGCCAACGCTATGTCCTGATAGCGGTCCGCCACACCCAGCCGGCCACAGTCGATGAATC
CAGAAAAGCGGCCATTTTCCACCATGATATTCGGCAAGCAGGCATCGCCATGGGTCACGACGAGATCCTC
GCCGTCGGGCATGCTCGCCTTGAGCCTGGCGAACAGTTCGGCTGGCGCGAGCCCCTGATGCTCTTCGTCC
AGATCATCCTGATCGACAAGACCGGCTTCCATCCGAGTACGTGCTCGCTCGATGCGATGTTTCGCTTGGT
GGTCGAATGGGCAGGTAGCCGGATCAAGCGTATGCAGCCGCCGCATTGCATCAGCCATGATGGATACTTT
CTCGGCAGGAGCAAGGTGAGATGACAGGAGATCCTGCCCCGGCACTTCGCCCAATAGCAGCCAGTCCCTT
CCCGCTTCAGTGACAACGTCGAGCACAGCTGCGCAAGGAACGCCCGTCGTGGCCAGCCACGATAGCCGCG
CTGCCTCGTCTTGCAGTTCATTCAGGGCACCGGACAGGTCGGTCTTGACAAAAAGAACCGGGCGCCCCTG
CGCTGACAGCCGGAACACGGCGGCATCAGAGCAGCCGATTGTCTGTTGTGCCCAGTCATAGCCGAATAGC
CTCTCCACCCAAGCGGCCGGAGAACCTGCGTGCAATCCATCTTGTTCAATCATGCGAAACGATCCTCATC
CTGTCTCTTGATCAGAGCTTGATCCCCTGCGCCATCAGATCCTTGGCGGCAAGAAAGCCATCCAGTTTAC
TTTGCAGGGCTTCCCAACCTTACCAGAGGGCGCCCCAGCTGGCAATTCCGGTTCGCTTGCTGTCCATAAA
ACCGCCCAGTCTAGCTATCGCCATGTAAGCCCACTGCAAGCTACCTGCTTTCTCTTTGCGCTTGCGTTTT
CCCTTGTCCAGATAGCCCAGTAGCTGACATTCATCCGGGGTCAGCACCGTTTCTGCGGACTGGCTTTCTA
CGTGAAAAGGATCTAGGTGAAGATCCTTTTTGATAATCTCATGGCTGCAGCAATGGCAACAACGTTGCGC
AAACTATTAACTGGCGAACTACTTACTCTAGCTTCCCGGCAACAATTAATAGACTGGATGGAGGCGGATA
AAGTTGCAGGACCACTTCTGCGCTCGGCCCTTCCGGCTGGCTGGTTTATTGCTGATAAATCTGGAGCCGG
TGAGCGTGGGTCTCGCGGTATCATTGCAGCACTGGGGCCAGATGGTAAGCCCTCCCGTATCGTAGTTATC
TACACGACGGGGAGTCAGGCAACTATGGATGAACGAAATAGACAGATCGCTGAGATAGGTGCCTCACTGA
TTAAGCATTGGTAACTGTCAGACCAAGTTTACTCATATATACTTTAGATTGATTTAAAACTTCATTTTTA
ATTTAAAAGGATCTAGGTGAAGATCCTTTTTGATAATCTCATGACCAAAATCCCTTAACGTGAGTTTTCG
TTCCACTGAGCGTCAGACCCCGTAGAAAAGATCAAAGGATCTTCTTGAGATCCTTTTTTTCTGCGCGTAA
TCTGCTGCTTGCAAACAAAAAAACCACCGCTACCAGCGGTGGTTTGTTTGCCGGATCAAGAGCTACCAAC
TCTTTTTCCGAAGGTAACTGGCTTCAGCAGAGCGCAGATACCAAATACTGTCCTTCTAGTGTAGCCGTAG
TTAGGCCACCACTTCAAGAACTCTGTAGCACCGCCTACATACCTCGCTCTGCTAATCCTGTTACCAGTGG
CTGCTGCCAGTGGCGATAAGTCGTGTCTTACCGGGTTGGACTCAAGACGATAGTTACCGGATAAGGCGCA
GCGGTCGGGCTGAACGGGGGGTTCGTGCACACAGCCCAGCTTGGAGCGAACGACCTACACCGAACTGAGA
TACCTACAGCGTGAGCTATGAGAAAGCGCCACGCTTCCCGAAGGGAGAAAGGCGGACAGGTATCCGGTAA
GCGGCAGGGTCGGAACAGGAGAGCGCACGAGGGAGCTTCCAGGGGGAAACGCCTGGTATCTTTATAGTCC
TGTCGGGTTTCGCCACCTCTGACTTGAGCGTCGATTTTTGTGATGCTCGTCAGGGGGGCGGAGCCTATGG
AAAAACGCCAGCAACGCGGCCTTTTTACGGTTCCTGGCCTTTTGCTGGCCTTTTGCTCACATGTTCTTTC
CTGCGTTATCCCCTGATTCTGTGGATAACCGTATTACCGCCTTTGAGTGAGCTGATACCGCTCGCCGCAG
CCGAACGACCGAGCGCAGCGAGTCAGTGAGCGAGGAAGCGGAAG
Features (pLannotate 1.2.2; 23 found; start..end, strand, type, name):
      5..59      -  misc_feature   bom (fragment): basis of mobility region from pBR322
     79..181     +  repeat_region  ITR: inverted terminal repeat of human adenovirus serotype 5 inverted
    491..874     +  CDS            E4RF1_ADE02: Experimental evidence at protein level: Swiss-Prot protein existence level 1. May modulate tight-junctions functions of infected cells through interactions with PDZ proteins. E4 ORF1 has ben show for Adenovirus 9 to interact with protein involved in tight junction regulation. May play a role in mTOR activation by activating PI3- kinase, thus overriding cellular checkpoint for translation. From Human adenovirus C serotype 2 (HAdV-2) (Human adenovirus 2).
    925..1086    +  CDS            E4RF2_ADE02 (fragment): Protein predicted: Swiss-Prot protein existence level 4. From Human adenovirus C serotype 2 (HAdV-2) (Human adenovirus 2).
   1459..2793    +  CDS            IVa2: PKG1_ADE05 - Experimental evidence at protein level: Swiss-Prot protein existence level 1. Component of the packaging machinery which encapsidates the viral DNA into preformed capsids and transcriptional activator of the viral major late promoter (MLP). Binds, along with packaging proteins 2 and 3, to the specific packaging sequence on the left end of viral genomic DNA and displays ATPase activity thereby providing the power stroke of the packaging machinery. The activity of packaging protein IVa2 is stimulated by protein 33K which acts as a terminase. May be the protein that pumps DNA into th
   2859..3278    -  CDS            IX: CAP9_ADE05 - Experimental evidence at protein level: Swiss-Prot protein existence level 1. Structural component of the virion that acts as a cement protein on the capsid exterior and forms triskelion structures consisting of three molecules that stabilize three hexon trimers at the center of each icosahedral facet and fixes the peripentonal hexons. Dispensable for assembly. During virus entry, recruits the anterograde motor kinesin-1 to the capsid docked at the nuclear pore complex thereby subjecting the docked capsid to a pulling force. The resulting tension leads to capsid disruption, disper
   3440..3743    +  enhancer       CMV enhancer: human cytomegalovirus immediate early enhancer
   3744..3947    +  promoter       CMV promoter: human cytomegalovirus (CMV) immediate early promoter
   4014..5852    +  CDS            NR1D1: NR1D1_HUMAN - Also known as EAR1, HREV, THRAL. Experimental evidence at protein level: Swiss-Prot protein existence level 1. Transcriptional repressor which coordinates circadian rhythm and metabolic pathways in a heme-dependent manner. Integral component of the complex transcription machinery that governs circadian rhythmicity and forms a critical negative limb of the circadian clock by directly repressing the expression of core clock components ARTNL/BMAL1, CLOCK and CRY1. Also regulates genes involved in metabolic functions, including lipid and bile acid metabolism, adipogenesis, gluconeoge
   5914..5998    +  CDS            large T antigen (fragment): large T antigen from SV40 (simian virus 40)
   6021..6142    +  polyA_signal   SV40 poly(A) signal: SV40 polyadenylation signal
   6228..6531    +  enhancer       CMV enhancer: human cytomegalovirus immediate early enhancer
   6532..6735    +  promoter       CMV promoter: human cytomegalovirus (CMV) immediate early promoter
   6780..7496    +  CDS            EGFP: EGFP is a basic (constitutively fluorescent) green fluorescent protein published in 1996, derived from Aequorea victoria. It is reported to be a rapidly-maturing weak dimer with moderate acid sensitivity.
   7528..7612    +  CDS            large T antigen (fragment): large T antigen from SV40 (simian virus 40)
   7635..7756    +  polyA_signal   SV40 poly(A) signal: SV40 polyadenylation signal
   7899..8049    -  misc_signal    Ad5 Ψ: packaging signal for adenovirus serotype 5
   8137..8239    -  repeat_region  ITR: inverted terminal repeat of human adenovirus serotype 5 inverted
   8277..8635    +  rep_origin     f1 ori (sequence partly withheld): f1 bacteriophage origin of replication; arrow indicates direction of (+) strand synthesis
   8705..9499    -  CDS            NeoR/KanR: aminoglycoside phosphotransferase from Tn5; aph(3')-II (or nptII); confers resistance to neomycin, kanamycin, and G418 (Geneticin®)
   9531..9800    -  CDS            tnpA (fragment): TN5P_ECOLX - Also known as tnp. Experimental evidence at protein level: Swiss-Prot protein existence level 1. Mediates transposition of transposon Tn5 by a 'cut and paste' mechanism. First, the monomeric transposase binds the 19 bp inverted DNA repeats flanking the transposon. Then, dimerization of the DNA- bound transposase creates a synaptic DNA complex. After nicking of the first DNA strand, excision of the transposon proceeds through a series of intermediates. The transposase then mediates the insertion of the transposon at a new site by strand transfer. The activity of the wild- type tran
   9845..10159   +  CDS            bla(M) (fragment): β-lactamase lacking the signal sequence; bla(M); allows cytosolic expression of β-lactamase
  10331..10919   +  rep_origin     ori: high-copy-number ColE1/pMB1/pBR322/pUC origin of replication
