[The description below was written by a language model from this plasmid's Addgene catalogue record and pLannotate feature annotations shown in this document.]
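Description:
pAdTrack-CMV FLAG Rev-Erb alpha is an adenoviral shuttle plasmid of about 11.1 kb, built on the pAdTrack-CMV backbone and intended for mammalian expression. It is propagated in E. coli under kanamycin selection from a Tn5-derived NeoR/KanR gene. The feature table also shows a ColE1/pBR322-type origin with a partial bom site, an f1 origin, and a truncated β-lactamase fragment that should not be taken as a working ampicillin marker. The origin is annotated as a high-copy type, but the catalogue entry lists the plasmid as low copy.

The payload is human NR1D1 (Rev-Erb alpha), a heme-responsive nuclear receptor that acts as a transcriptional repressor in circadian and metabolic gene regulation. It was cloned between KpnI and NotI with an N-terminal FLAG tag according to the record, although the tag is not separately annotated in the feature table. A CMV enhancer/promoter drives the coding sequence, and an SV40 polyadenylation signal terminates it. Immediately downstream sits a second, independent CMV–EGFP–SV40 poly(A) cassette, so transfected or infected cells can be tracked by green fluorescence without fusing the reporter to the protein of interest.

These cassettes are flanked by adenovirus serotype 5 elements: two ITRs, the Ψ packaging signal, and stretches of viral sequence (annotated as protein IX, IVa2 and E4 ORF regions). In this type of shuttle system such stretches serve as homology arms for recombination with an adenoviral backbone plasmid, producing a recombinant adenoviral genome. The associated publication concerns PGC-1alpha, the heme/Rev-Erb alpha axis and hepatic FGF21 expression, which is consistent with use for adenovirus-mediated overexpression of tagged Rev-Erb alpha in mammalian cells.
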