Addgene plasmid #22745: pAdTrack-CMV FLAG Rev-Erb alpha
Depositing lab: Bruce Spiegelman. Depositing organization: Dana-Farber Cancer Institute. Publication: PGC-1alpha negatively regulates hepatic FGF21 expression by modulating the heme/Rev-Erb(alpha) axis. Estall JL, Ruas JL, Choi CS, Laznik D, Badman M, Maratos-Flier E, Shulman GI, Spiegelman BM. Proc Natl Acad Sci U S A. 2009 Dec 29. 106(52):22510-5. 10.1073/pnas.0912533106 PubMed 20018698.
Backbone
  Vector backbone: pAdTrack-CMV
  Backbone manufacturer: Available at Addgene (#16405)
  Backbone size w/o insert (bp): 9000
  Vector type: Mammalian Expression, Adenoviral
Growth in bacteria
  Bacterial resistance: Kanamycin, 50 μg/mL
  Growth temperature: 37°C
  Growth strain: DH5alpha
  Copy number: Low Copy
Gene/Insert
  Gene/Insert name: Rev Erb alpha (alt name: Rev-Erbalpha)
  Species: H. sapiens (human)
  Entrez Gene: NR1D1 (a.k.a. EAR1, REVERBA, REVERBalpha, THRA1, THRAL, ear-1, hRev)
  Tag / fusion protein: Flag (N terminal on insert)
  Cloning method: Restriction Enzyme; 5′ cloning site KpnI (unknown if destroyed); 3′ cloning site NotI (unknown if destroyed)
  Sequencing primers: 5′ n/a
Terms and licenses: Academic/Nonprofit Terms; Industry Terms: Not Available to Industry
How to cite: pAdTrack-CMV FLAG Rev-Erb alpha was a gift from Bruce Spiegelman (Addgene plasmid # 22745 ; http://n2t.net/addgene:22745 ; RRID:Addgene_22745)
