>Addgene plasmid #22745 | pAdTrack-CMV FLAG Rev-Erb alpha | addgene partial sequence | sequence record 28583 | 22745 with hNR1D1-R 5'-ttcttgaagcgacattgctg
ATTCTCATTCTTCAGACACCTTTTGTACTGGATGTTCTGCTGGATGCTCCGACGGAAAAAGCCCTTGCAG
CCCTCGCAGGCGTGCACACCGTAGTGGAAGCCCGAGGCAACGTCCCCACACACTTTACACAGTAACACCA
TGCCATTCAGCTTGGTGATGTTGCTGGTGCTCTTGCTGGGGGACACTCGGCTGCTGTCCTCCATGGCCAC
TTGTAGACTCCCAGGGGGGCTCCCATTATAGAAGGAGGAGGAGGATGACGACGAGGAAGATGAGGAAGAA
GGGGAGCCGTCATCACTCAGGCTGGGTGGAATGCTCCCAAAGGAGCGAGCCGGGTCTTGGGTGAGGGAGC
CAGTGGGGGATGGTGGGAAGTAGGTGGGACAGCCTTGGGTCAGGGACTGGAAGCTGCCATTGGAGTTGTC
ACTATAGAGGGATTCAGGGCTGGTGCGGCTTGGGGAGGAGCCACTGGAGCCAATGTAGGTGATGACGCCA
CCTGTGTTGTTGTTGGAGTCCAGGGTGGTCTTGTCGTCATCGTCTTTGTAGTCCATGGTACCAGATCTCT
AGCGGATCTGACGGTTCACTAAACCAGCTCTGCTTATATAGACCTCCCACCGTACACGCCTACCGCCCAT
TTGCGTCAATGGGGCGGAGTTGTTACGACATTTTGGAAAGTCCCGTTGATTTTGGTG
