>Addgene plasmid #22745 | pAdTrack-CMV FLAG Rev-Erb alpha | addgene partial sequence | sequence record 28584 | 22745 with EGFP-N
CTCCTCGCCCTTGCTCACCATGGTGGCGACCGGTAGCGCTAGCGGATCTGACGGTTCACTAAACCAGCTC
TGCTTATATAGACCTCCCACCGTACACGCCTACCGCCCATTTGCGTCAATGGGGCGGAGTTGTTACGACA
TTTTGGAAAGTCCCGTTGATTTTGGTGCCAAAACAAACTCCCATTGACGTCAATGGGGTGGAGACTTGGA
AATCCCCGTGAGTCAAACCGCTATCCACGCCCATTGATGTACTGCCAAAACCGCATCACCATGGTAATAG
CGATGACTAATACGTAGATGTACTGCCAAGTAGGAAAGTCCCATAAGGTCATGTACTGGGCATAATGCCA
GGCGGGCCATTTACCGTCATTGACGTCAATAGGGGGCGTACTTGGCATATGATACACTTGATGTACTGCC
AAGTGGGCAGTTTACCGTAAATACTCCACCCATTGACGTCAATGGAAAGTCCCTATTGGCGTTACTATGG
GAACATACGTCATTATTGACGTCAATGGGCGGGGGTCGTTGGGCGGTCAGCCAGGCGGGCCATTTACCGT
AAGTTATGTAACGCGGAACTCCATATATGGGCTATGAACTAATGACCCCGTAATTGATTACTATTAATCA
CTAGCAGANCGTCGANAAACCTCCGCGTTAAGATACATTGATGAGTTTGGACAAACCACAACTAGAATGC
AGTGAAAAAAATGCTTTATTTGTGAAATTTGTGATGCTATTGCTTTATTTGTAACCATTATAAGCTGCAA
TA
